Addgene plasmid #37797: PIGAZFN-L1
Depositing lab: Linzhao Cheng. Depositing organization: Johns Hopkins University and School of Medicine. Publication: Gene targeting of a disease-related gene in human induced pluripotent stem and embryonic stem cells. Zou J, Maeder ML, Mali P, Pruett-Miller SM, Thibodeau-Beganny S, Chou BK, Chen G, Ye Z, Park IH, Daley GQ, Porteus MH, Joung JK, Cheng L. Cell Stem Cell. 2009 Jul 2. 5(1):97-110. 10.1016/j.stem.2009.05.023 PubMed 19540188.
Backbone
  Vector backbone: pST1374
  Backbone manufacturer: Keith Joung lab @ MGH/HMS
  Backbone size w/o insert (bp): 5709
  Total vector size (bp): 5973
  Modifications to backbone: The backbone was digested using XbaI/BamHI to insert the zinc finger sequence.
  Vector type: Mammalian Expression
Growth in bacteria
  Bacterial resistance: Ampicillin, 100 μg/mL
  Growth temperature: 37°C
  Growth strain: DH5alpha
  Copy number: High Copy
Gene/Insert
  Gene/Insert name: PIGA zinc finger L1
  Species: Synthetic
  Insert size (bp): 264
  Promoter: CMV
  Cloning method: Restriction Enzyme; 5′ cloning site XbaI (not destroyed); 3′ cloning site BamHI (not destroyed)
  Sequencing primers: 5′ T7
Resource information
  A portion of this plasmid was derived from a plasmid made by: The insert and backbone were from Dr. Keith Joung's lab in Massachusetts General Hospital/Harvard Medical School.
Terms and licenses: Academic/Nonprofit Terms; Industry Terms: Not Available to Industry
Depositor comments: Please also cite the original article from Joung lab describing the construction of zinc finger nuclease: Maeder ML, Thibodeau-Beganny S, Osiak A, Wright DA, Anthony RM, et al. Rapid “open-source” engineering of customized zinc-finger nucleases for highly efficient gene modification. Mol Cell. 2008;31:294–301.
How to cite: PIGAZFN-L1 was a gift from Linzhao Cheng (Addgene plasmid # 37797 ; http://n2t.net/addgene:37797 ; RRID:Addgene_37797)
