[The description below was written by a language model from this plasmid's Addgene catalogue record and pLannotate feature annotations shown in this document.]
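Description:
PIGAZFN-L1 is a mammalian expression plasmid encoding one half (the "left" monomer, as the name suggests) of a zinc finger nuclease pair directed against the human PIGA gene. It is built on the pST1374 zinc finger nuclease expression backbone. A 264 bp synthetic zinc finger array was inserted between the retained XbaI and BamHI sites, giving a total size of 5,973 bp. The plasmid is propagated in E. coli at high copy through a ColE1/pUC-type origin with ampicillin selection (AmpR under its own bla promoter), and it also contains an f1 origin.

Expression is driven by the CMV immediate early enhancer and promoter, with a T7 promoter just downstream that also serves as the sequencing primer site. The annotated reading frame begins with a short match to a FLAG-type epitope. The unannotated gap that follows is consistent with the position of the zinc finger insert. Next come the FokI nonspecific cleavage domain, a V5 tag annotation and the bGH polyadenylation signal. Because the FokI domain must dimerize to cut DNA, this construct is meant to be co-delivered with a partner nuclease that binds the adjacent half-site, so that the two together make a site-specific double-strand break. A second cassette uses the SV40 and EM7 promoters to drive blasticidin S deaminase, followed by an SV40 poly(A) signal, which offers potential blasticidin selection in mammalian cells. The short bleomycin-resistance, lac and HIV LTR matches in the table are fragments that appear to be backbone remnants.

The associated publication describes gene targeting of a disease-related gene in human induced pluripotent and embryonic stem cells, which fits use of this plasmid to stimulate modification of the PIGA locus.
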