Features (pLannotate 1.2.2; 24 found; start..end, strand, type, name):
     36..80      -  misc_feature   bom (fragment): basis of mobility region from pBR322
    235..614     +  enhancer       CMV enhancer: human cytomegalovirus immediate early enhancer
    615..818     +  promoter       CMV promoter: human cytomegalovirus (CMV) immediate early promoter
    814..847     +  LTR            5' LTR (truncated) (fragment): truncated 5' long terminal repeat (LTR) from HIV-1
    863..881     +  promoter       T7 promoter: promoter for bacteriophage T7 RNA polymerase
    943..962     +  CDS            3xFLAG (fragment): three tandem FLAG® epitope tags
   1234..1821    +  CDS            FokI cleavage domain: nonspecific DNA cleavage domain of the FokI endonuclease (Li et al., 1992) must dimerize to be catalytically active
   1837..1878    +  CDS            V5 tag: epitope tag from simian virus 5
   1934..2158    +  polyA_signal   bGH poly(A) signal: bovine growth hormone polyadenylation signal
   2162..2183    +  promoter       SV40 promoter (fragment): SV40 enhancer and early promoter
   2204..2632    +  rep_origin     f1 ori (sequence partly withheld): f1 bacteriophage origin of replication; arrow indicates direction of (+) strand synthesis
   2646..2976    +  promoter       SV40 promoter: SV40 enhancer and early promoter
   3024..3071    +  promoter       EM7 promoter: synthetic bacterial promoter&nbsp
   3090..3488    +  CDS            BSD: blasticidin S deaminase; Aspergillus terreus BSD; confers resistance to blasticidin
   3489..3516    +  CDS            BleoR (fragment): antibiotic-binding protein; Sh ble from Streptoalloteichus hindustanus; confers resistance to bleomycin, phleomycin, and Zeocin™
   3526..3651    +  CDS            ble (fragment): BLE_KLEPN - Experimental evidence at protein level: Swiss-Prot protein existence level 1. Binding protein with a strong affinity to the bleomycin family of antibiotics. Binds to CL990; an antimitotic-antibiotic compound. From Klebsiella pneumoniae.
   3646..3767    +  polyA_signal   SV40 poly(A) signal: SV40 polyadenylation signal
   3840..3856    -  protein_bind   lac operator: The lac repressor binds to the lac operator to inhibit transcription in E. coli. This inhibition can be relieved by adding lactose or isopropyl-β-D-thiogalactopyranoside (IPTG). lac repressor encoded by lacI
   3864..3894    -  promoter       lac promoter: promoter for the E. coli lac operon
   3909..3930    -  protein_bind   CAP binding site: CAP binding activates transcription in the presence of cAMP. E. coli catabolite activator protein
   3943..4035    -  CDS            lacI (fragment): lac repressor; lacI; The lac repressor binds to the lac operator to inhibit transcription in E. coli. This inhibition can be relieved by adding lactose or isopropyl-β-D-thiogalactopyranoside (IPTG).
   4218..4806    -  rep_origin     ori: high-copy-number ColE1/pMB1/pBR322/pUC origin of replication
   4977..5837    -  CDS            AmpR: β-lactamase; bla; confers resistance to ampicillin, carbenicillin, and related antibiotics
   5838..5942    -  promoter       AmpR promoter: bla
>Addgene plasmid #37797 | PIGAZFN-L1 | depositor full sequence | sequence record 47423 | PIGAZFN-L1 sequence 5973 bps
GACGGATCGGGAGATCTCCCGATCCCCTATGGTCGACTCTCAGTACAATCTGCTCTGATGCCGCATAGTT
AAGCCAGTATCTGCTCCCTGCTTGTGTGTTGGAGGTCGCTGAGTAGTGCGCGAGCAAAATTTAAGCTACA
ACAAGGCAAGGCTTGACCGACAATTGCATGAAGAATCTGCTTAGGGTTAGGCGTTTTGCGCTGCTTCGCG
ATGTACGGGCCAGATATACGCGTTGACATTGATTATTGACTAGTTATTAATAGTAATCAATTACGGGGTC
ATTAGTTCATAGCCCATATATGGAGTTCCGCGTTACATAACTTACGGTAAATGGCCCGCCTGGCTGACCG
CCCAACGACCCCCGCCCATTGACGTCAATAATGACGTATGTTCCCATAGTAACGCCAATAGGGACTTTCC
ATTGACGTCAATGGGTGGACTATTTACGGTAAACTGCCCACTTGGCAGTACATCAAGTGTATCATATGCC
AAGTACGCCCCCTATTGACGTCAATGACGGTAAATGGCCCGCCTGGCATTATGCCCAGTACATGACCTTA
TGGGACTTTCCTACTTGGCAGTACATCTACGTATTAGTCATCGCTATTACCATGGTGATGCGGTTTTGGC
AGTACATCAATGGGCGTGGATAGCGGTTTGACTCACGGGGATTTCCAAGTCTCCACCCCATTGACGTCAA
TGGGAGTTTGTTTTGGCACCAAAATCAACGGGACTTTCCAAAATGTCGTAACAACTCCGCCCCATTGACG
CAAATGGGCGGTAGGCGTGTACGGTGGGAGGTCTATATAAGCAGAGCTCTCTGGCTAACTAGAGAACCCA
CTGCTTACTGGCTTATCGAAATTAATACGACTCACTATAGGGAGACCCAAGCTGGCTAGCACCATGGGAC
CTAAGAAAAAGAGGAAGGTGGCGGCCGCTGACTACAAGGATGACGACGATAAATCTAGACCCGGGGAGCG
CCCCTTCCAGTGTCGCATTTGCATGCGGAACTTTTCGGACAGCCCCACCCTTCGGCGCCATACCCGTACT
CATACCGGTGAAAAACCGTTTCAGTGTCGGATCTGTATGCGAAATTTCTCCCAGCGGAGCAGCTTGGTGA
GGCATCTACGTACGCACACCGGCGAGAAGCCATTCCAATGCCGAATATGCATGCGCAACTTCAGTGAGCG
CGGCAACCTGACCCGGCACCTAAAAACCCACCTGAGGGGATCCCAACTAGTCAAAAGTGAACTGGAGGAG
AAGAAATCTGAACTTCGTCATAAATTGAAATATGTGCCTCATGAATATATTGAATTAATTGAAATTGCCA
GAAATTCCACTCAGGATAGAATTCTTGAAATGAAGGTAATGGAATTTTTTATGAAAGTTTATGGATATAG
AGGTAAACATTTGGGTGGATCAAGGAAACCGGACGGAGCAATTTATACTGTCGGATCTCCTATTGATTAC
GGTGTGATCGTGGATACTAAAGCTTATAGCGGAGGTTATAATCTGCCAATTGGCCAAGCAGATGAAATGC
AACGATATGTCGAAGAAAATCAAACACGAAACAAACATATCAACCCTAATGAATGGTGGAAAGTCTATCC
ATCTTCTGTAACGGAATTTAAGTTTTTATTTGTGAGTGGTCACTTTAAAGGAAACTACAAAGCTCAGCTT
ACACGATTAAATCATATCACTAATTGTAATGGAGCTGTTCTTAGTGTAGAAGAGCTTTTAATTGGTGGAG
AAATGATTAAAGCCGGCACATTAACCTTAGAGGAAGTGAGACGGAAATTTAATAACGGCGAGATAAACTT
TTAAGGGCCCTTCGAAGGTAAGCCTATCCCTAACCCTCTCCTCGGTCTCGATTCTACGCGTACCGGTCAT
CATCACCATCACCATTGAGTTTAAACCCGCTGATCAGCCTCGACTGTGCCTTCTAGTTGCCAGCCATCTG
TTGTTTGCCCCTCCCCCGTGCCTTCCTTGACCCTGGAAGGTGCCACTCCCACTGTCCTTTCCTAATAAAA
TGAGGAAATTGCATCGCATTGTCTGAGTAGGTGTCATTCTATTCTGGGGGGTGGGGTGGGGCAGGACAGC
AAGGGGGAGGATTGGGAAGACAATAGCAGGCATGCTGGGGATGCGGTGGGCTCTATGGCTTCTGAGGCGG
AAAGAACCAGCTGGGGCTCTAGGGGGTATCCCC
[124 nt withheld, positions 2204-2327]
C
[32 nt withheld, positions 2329-2360]
CA
[57 nt withheld, positions 2363-2419]
A
[49 nt withheld, positions 2421-2469]
CCTTTGACGTTGGAGTCCACGTTCTTT
[37 nt withheld, positions 2497-2533]
ACCCTATCTCGGTCTATTCTTTTGATTTATAAGGGATTTTGGGGATTTCGGCCTATTGGTTAAAAAATGA
GCTGATTTAACAAAAATTTAACGCGAATTAATTCTGTGGAATGTGTGTCAGTTAGGGTGTGGAAAGTCCC
CAGGCTCCCCAGGCAGGCAGAAGTATGCAAAGCATGCATCTCAATTAGTCAGCAACCAGGTGTGGAAAGT
CCCCAGGCTCCCCAGCAGGCAGAAGTATGCAAAGCATGCATCTCAATTAGTCAGCAACCATAGTCCCGCC
CCTAACTCCGCCCATCCCGCCCCTAACTCCGCCCAGTTCCGCCCATTCTCCGCCCCATGGCTGACTAATT
TTTTTTATTTATGCAGAGGCCGAGGCCGCCTCTGCCTCTGAGCTATTCCAGAAGTAGTGAGGAGGCTTTT
TTGGAGGCCTAGGCTTTTGCAAAAAGCTCCCGGGAGCTTGTATATCCATTTTCGGATCTGATCAGCACGT
GTTGACAATTAATCATCGGCATAGTATATCGGCATAGTATAATACGACAAGGTGAGGAACTAAACCATGG
CCAAGCCTTTGTCTCAAGAAGAATCCACCCTCATTGAAAGAGCAACGGCTACAATCAACAGCATCCCCAT
CTCTGAAGACTACAGCGTCGCCAGCGCAGCTCTCTCTAGCGACGGCCGCATCTTCACTGGTGTCAATGTA
TATCATTTTACTGGGGGACCTTGTGCAGAACTCGTGGTGCTGGGCACTGCTGCTGCTGCGGCAGCTGGCA
ACCTGACTTGTATCGTCGCGATCGGAAATGAGAACAGGGGCATCTTGAGCCCCTGCGGACGGTGTCGACA
GGTGCTTCTCGATCTGCATCCTGGGATCAAAGCGATAGTGAAGGACAGTGATGGACAGCCGACGGCAGTT
GGGATTCGTGAATTGCTGCCCTCTGGTTATGTGTGGGAGGGCTAAGCACTTCGTGGCCGAGGAGCAGGAC
TGACACGTGCTACGAGATTTCGATTCCACCGCCGCCTTCTATGAAAGGTTGGGCTTCGGAATCGTTTTCC
GGGACGCCGGCTGGATGATCCTCCAGCGCGGGGATCTCATGCTGGAGTTCTTCGCCCACCCCAACTTGTT
TATTGCAGCTTATAATGGTTACAAATAAAGCAATAGCATCACAAATTTCACAAATAAAGCATTTTTTTCA
CTGCATTCTAGTTGTGGTTTGTCCAAACTCATCAATGTATCTTATCATGTCTGTATACCGTCGACCTCTA
GCTAGAGCTTGGCGTAATCATGGTCATAGCTGTTTCCTGTGTGAAATTGTTATCCGCTCACAATTCCACA
CAACATACGAGCCGGAAGCATAAAGTGTAAAGCCTGGGGTGCCTAATGAGTGAGCTAACTCACATTAATT
GCGTTGCGCTCACTGCCCGCTTTCCAGTCGGGAAACCTGTCGTGCCAGCTGCATTAATGAATCGGCCAAC
GCGCGGGGAGAGGCGGTTTGCGTATTGGGCGCTCTTCCGCTTCCTCGCTCACTGACTCGCTGCGCTCGGT
CGTTCGGCTGCGGCGAGCGGTATCAGCTCACTCAAAGGCGGTAATACGGTTATCCACAGAATCAGGGGAT
AACGCAGGAAAGAACATGTGAGCAAAAGGCCAGCAAAAGGCCAGGAACCGTAAAAAGGCCGCGTTGCTGG
CGTTTTTCCATAGGCTCCGCCCCCCTGACGAGCATCACAAAAATCGACGCTCAAGTCAGAGGTGGCGAAA
CCCGACAGGACTATAAAGATACCAGGCGTTTCCCCCTGGAAGCTCCCTCGTGCGCTCTCCTGTTCCGACC
CTGCCGCTTACCGGATACCTGTCCGCCTTTCTCCCTTCGGGAAGCGTGGCGCTTTCTCAATGCTCACGCT
GTAGGTATCTCAGTTCGGTGTAGGTCGTTCGCTCCAAGCTGGGCTGTGTGCACGAACCCCCCGTTCAGCC
CGACCGCTGCGCCTTATCCGGTAACTATCGTCTTGAGTCCAACCCGGTAAGACACGACTTATCGCCACTG
GCAGCAGCCACTGGTAACAGGATTAGCAGAGCGAGGTATGTAGGCGGTGCTACAGAGTTCTTGAAGTGGT
GGCCTAACTACGGCTACACTAGAAGGACAGTATTTGGTATCTGCGCTCTGCTGAAGCCAGTTACCTTCGG
AAAAAGAGTTGGTAGCTCTTGATCCGGCAAACAAACCACCGCTGGTAGCGGTGGTTTTTTTGTTTGCAAG
CAGCAGATTACGCGCAGAAAAAAAGGATCTCAAGAAGATCCTTTGATCTTTTCTACGGGGTCTGACGCTC
AGTGGAACGAAAACTCACGTTAAGGGATTTTGGTCATGAGATTATCAAAAAGGATCTTCACCTAGATCCT
TTTAAATTAAAAATGAAGTTTTAAATCAATCTAAAGTATATATGAGTAAACTTGGTCTGACAGTTACCAA
TGCTTAATCAGTGAGGCACCTATCTCAGCGATCTGTCTATTTCGTTCATCCATAGTTGCCTGACTCCCCG
TCGTGTAGATAACTACGATACGGGAGGGCTTACCATCTGGCCCCAGTGCTGCAATGATACCGCGAGACCC
ACGCTCACCGGCTCCAGATTTATCAGCAATAAACCAGCCAGCCGGAAGGGCCGAGCGCAGAAGTGGTCCT
GCAACTTTATCCGCCTCCATCCAGTCTATTAATTGTTGCCGGGAAGCTAGAGTAAGTAGTTCGCCAGTTA
ATAGTTTGCGCAACGTTGTTGCCATTGCTACAGGCATCGTGGTGTCACGCTCGTCGTTTGGTATGGCTTC
ATTCAGCTCCGGTTCCCAACGATCAAGGCGAGTTACATGATCCCCCATGTTGTGCAAAAAAGCGGTTAGC
TCCTTCGGTCCTCCGATCGTTGTCAGAAGTAAGTTGGCCGCAGTGTTATCACTCATGGTTATGGCAGCAC
TGCATAATTCTCTTACTGTCATGCCATCCGTAAGATGCTTTTCTGTGACTGGTGAGTACTCAACCAAGTC
ATTCTGAGAATAGTGTATGCGGCGACCGAGTTGCTCTTGCCCGGCGTCAATACGGGATAATACCGCGCCA
CATAGCAGAACTTTAAAAGTGCTCATCATTGGAAAACGTTCTTCGGGGCGAAAACTCTCAAGGATCTTAC
CGCTGTTGAGATCCAGTTCGATGTAACCCACTCGTGCACCCAACTGATCTTCAGCATCTTTTACTTTCAC
CAGCGTTTCTGGGTGAGCAAAAACAGGAAGGCAAAATGCCGCAAAAAAGGGAATAAGGGCGACACGGAAA
TGTTGAATACTCATACTCTTCCTTTTTCAATATTATTGAAGCATTTATCAGGGTTATTGTCTCATGAGCG
GATACATATTTGAATGTATTTAGAAAAATAAACAAATAGGGGTTCCGCGCACATTTCCCCGAAAAGTGCC
ACCTGACGTC
