>Addgene plasmid #37797 | PIGAZFN-L1 | addgene partial sequence | sequence record 49314 | CMV_fwd
GCTCTCTGGCTAACTAGAGAACCCACTGCTTACTGGCTTATCGAAATTAATACGACTCACTATAGGGAGA
CCCAAGCTGGCTAGCACCATGGGACCTAAGAAAAAGAGGAAGGTGGCGGCCGCTGACTACAAGGATGACG
ACGATAAATCTAGACCCGGGGAGCGCCCCTTCCAGTGTCGCATTTGCATGCGGAACTTTTCGGACAGCCC
CACCCTTCGGCGCCATACCCGTACTCATACCGGTGAAAAACCGTTTCAGTGTCGGATCTGTATGCGAAAT
TTCTCCCAGCGGAGCAGCTTGGTGAGGCATCTACGTACGCACACCGGCGAGAAGCCATTCCAATGCCGAA
TATGCATGCGCAACTTCAGTGAGCGCGGCAACCTGACCCGGCACCTAAAAACCCACCTGAGGGGATCCCA
ACTAGTCAAAAGTGAACTGGAGGAGAAGAAATCTGAACTTCGTCATAAATTGAAATATGTGCCTCATGAA
TATATTGAATTAATTGAAATTGCCAGAAATTCCACTCAGGATAGAATTCTTGAAATGAAGGTAATGGAAT
TTTTTATGAAAGTTTATGGATATAGAGGTAAACATTTGGGTGGATCAAGGAAACCGGACGGAGCAATTTA
TACTGTCGGATCTCCTATTGATTACGGTGTGATCGTGGATACTAAAGCTTATAGCGGAGGTTATAATCTG
CCAATTGGCCAAGCAGATGAAATGCAACGATATGTCGAAGAAAATCAAACACGAAACAAACATATCAACC
CTAATGAATGGTGGAAAGTCTATCCATCTTCTGTAACGGAATTTAAGTTTTTATTTGTGAGTGGTCACTT
TAAAGGAAACTACAAAGCTCAGCTTACACGATTAAATCATATCA
