>Addgene plasmid #37797 | PIGAZFN-L1 | addgene partial sequence | sequence record 49317 | BGH-rev 5'-TAGAAGGCACAGTCGAGG-3'
GATCTGTATGCGAAATTTCTCCCAGCGGAGCAGCTTGGTGAGGCATCTACGTACGCACACCGGCGAGAAG
CCATTCCAATGCCGAATATGCATGCGCAACTTCAGTGAGCGCGGCAACCTGACCCGGCACCTAAAAACCC
ACCTGAGGGGATCCCAACTAGTCAAAAGTGAACTGGAGGAGAAGAAATCTGAACTTCGTCATAAATTGAA
ATATGTGCCTCATGAATATATTGAATTAATTGAAATTGCCAGAAATTCCACTCAGGATAGAATTCTTGAA
ATGAAGGTAATGGAATTTTTTATGAAAGTTTATGGATATAGAGGTAAACATTTGGGTGGATCAAGGAAAC
CGGACGGAGCAATTTATACTGTCGGATCTCCTATTGATTACGGTGTGATCGTGGATACTAAAGCTTATAG
CGGAGGTTATAATCTGCCAATTGGCCAAGCAGATGAAATGCAACGATATGTCGAAGAAAATCAAACACGA
AACAAACATATCAACCCTAATGAATGGTGGAAAGTCTATCCATCTTCTGTAACGGAATTTAAGTTTTTAT
TTGTGAGTGGTCACTTTAAAGGAAACTACAAAGCTCAGCTTACACGATTAAATCATATCACTAATTGTAA
TGGAGCTGTTCTTAGTGTAGAAGAGCTTTTAATTGGTGGAGAAATGATTAAAGCCGGCACATTAACCTTA
GAGGAAGTGAGACGGAAATTTAATAACGGCGAGATAAACTTTTAAGGGCCCTTCGAAGGTAAGCCTATCC
CTAACCCTCTCCTCGGTCTCGATTCTACGCGTACCGGTCATCATCACCATCACCATTGAGTAC
